Addgene plasmid #92322: pCGN-HCF-1-N1011Δ382-450
Purpose: N-term of HCF-1 protein without amino acids 382-450
Depositing lab: Winship Herr. Publication: VP16 targets an amino-terminal domain of HCF involved in cell cycle progression. Wilson AC, Freiman RN, Goto H, Nishimoto T, Herr W. Mol Cell Biol. 1997 Oct;17(10):6139-46. PubMed 9315674.
Backbone
  Vector backbone: pCGN
  Backbone size w/o insert (bp): 5038
  Total vector size (bp): 7909
  Vector type: Mammalian Expression
Growth in bacteria
  Bacterial resistance: Ampicillin, 100 μg/mL
  Growth temperature: 37°C
  Growth strain: DH5alpha
  Copy number: High Copy
Gene/Insert
  Gene/Insert name: HCF-1 (alt names: HCFC1; host cell factor C1)
  Species: H. sapiens (human)
  Insert size (bp): 2871
  Mutation: AA 2-1011 with internal deletion Δ382-450
  GenBank ID: NM_005334.2 NP_005325.2
  Entrez Gene: HCFC1 (a.k.a. CFF, HCF, HCF-1, HCF1, HFC1, MAHCX, MRX3, PPP1R89, VCAF, XLID3)
  Promoter: CMV
  Tag / fusion protein: HA (N terminal on backbone)
  Cloning method: Restriction Enzyme; 5′ cloning site XbaI (overlapping dam methylation) (not destroyed); 3′ cloning site BamHI (not destroyed)
  Sequencing primers: 5′ CMV_for
Terms and licenses: Academic/Nonprofit Terms; Industry Terms: Not Available to Industry
How to cite: pCGN-HCF-1-N1011Δ382-450 was a gift from Winship Herr (Addgene plasmid # 92322 ; http://n2t.net/addgene:92322 ; RRID:Addgene_92322)
