[The description below was written by a language model from this plasmid's Addgene catalogue record and pLannotate feature annotations shown in this document.]
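Description:
pCGN-HCF-1-N1011Δ382-450 is a mammalian expression plasmid built on the pCGN backbone, about 7.9 kb in total, that encodes an amino-terminal portion of human HCF-1 (host cell factor C1, HCFC1). The insert of roughly 2.9 kb covers residues 2 to 1011 with an internal deletion of amino acids 382-450, and was cloned between XbaI and BamHI sites that both remain intact. Transcription is driven by the human cytomegalovirus immediate early enhancer and promoter, followed by the herpes simplex virus thymidine kinase 5' untranslated region. The backbone supplies an N-terminal HA epitope tag fused to the HCF-1 fragment, allowing detection or immunoprecipitation of the truncated protein; the tag is listed in the catalogue entry but is not separately annotated in the feature table. Downstream of the coding region lie a rabbit β-globin intron, a short stretch of β-globin coding sequence and the rabbit β-globin polyadenylation signal, which together provide splicing and 3' end processing for the transcript.

For propagation in E. coli the plasmid carries a high-copy ColE1/pUC-type origin and the β-lactamase gene with its own promoter for ampicillin selection. An f1 phage origin is also present, along with backbone remnants such as an SV40 early promoter segment, a T7 promoter, and fragments of lacI, lacZα, rop and bom that have no evident role in expression. No mammalian selection marker is annotated, so the construct appears suited to transient transfection. HCF-1 assembles with the HSV transactivator VP16 and POU2F1 to activate viral immediate early genes. Consistent with the associated work on VP16 targeting of the HCF amino-terminal domain, this deletion variant can serve to map which N-terminal regions are needed for such functions.
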