Features (pLannotate 1.2.2; 17 found; start..end, strand, type, name):
    304..507     +  promoter       CMV promoter: human cytomegalovirus (CMV) immediate early promoter
    597..636     +  5'UTR          HSV TK 5'-UTR: 5' untranslated region from the herpes simplex virus thymidine kinase gene
    747..3569    +  CDS            HCFC1 (fragment): HCFC1_HUMAN - Also known as HCF1, HFC1. Experimental evidence at protein level: Swiss-Prot protein existence level 1. (Microbial infection) In case of human herpes simplex virus (HSV) infection, HCFC1 forms a multiprotein-DNA complex with the viral transactivator protein VP16 and POU2F1 thereby enabling the transcription of the viral immediate early genes. From Homo sapiens (Human).
   3598..4170    +  intron         β-globin intron: intron from rabbit β-globin gene
   4174..4296    +  CDS            HBB: HBB_COLGU - Experimental evidence at transcript level: Swiss-Prot protein existence level 2. Involved in oxygen transport from the lung to the various peripheral tissues. From Colobus guereza (Mantled guereza) (Eastern black-and-white colobus monkey).
   4367..4422    +  polyA_signal   β-globin poly(A) signal: rabbit β-globin polyadenylation signal (Gil and Proudfoot, 1987)
   4762..4951    -  promoter       SV40 promoter: SV40 early promoter
   4951..5005    -  CDS            lacI (fragment): lac repressor; lacI; The lac repressor binds to the lac operator to inhibit transcription in E. coli. This inhibition can be relieved by adding lactose or isopropyl-β-D-thiogalactopyranoside (IPTG).
   5188..5776    -  rep_origin     ori: high-copy-number ColE1/pMB1/pBR322/pUC origin of replication
   5947..6807    -  CDS            AmpR: β-lactamase; bla; confers resistance to ampicillin, carbenicillin, and related antibiotics
   6808..6912    -  promoter       AmpR promoter: bla
   7007..7042    +  CDS            rop (fragment): Rop protein, which maintains plasmids at low copy number; rop
   7144..7243    +  misc_feature   bom (fragment): basis of mobility region from pBR322
   7271..7699    -  rep_origin     f1 ori (sequence partly withheld): f1 bacteriophage origin of replication; arrow indicates direction of (+) strand synthesis
   7703..7860    -  CDS            lacZα (fragment): LacZα fragment of β-galactosidase; lacZ fragment
   7863..7881    +  promoter       T7 promoter: promoter for bacteriophage T7 RNA polymerase
   7900..303     +  enhancer       CMV enhancer (across the origin): human cytomegalovirus immediate early enhancer
>Addgene plasmid #92322 | pCGN-HCF-1-N1011Δ382-450 | addgene full sequence | sequence record 193280 | Addgene NGS Result
GTTACATAACTTACGGTAAATGGCCCGCCTGGCTGACCGCCCAACGACCCCCGCCCATTGACGTCAATAA
TGACGTATGTTCCCATAGTAACGCCAATAGGGACTTTCCATTGACGTCAATGGGTGGAGTATTTACGGTA
AACTGCCCACTTGGCAGTACATCAAGTGTATCATATGCCAAGTACGCCCCCTATTGACGTCAATGACGGT
AAATGGCCCGCCTGGCATTATGCCCAGTACATGACCTTATGGGACTTTCCTACTTGGCAGTACATCTACG
TATTAGTCATCGCTATTACCATGGTGATGCGGTTTTGGCAGTACATCAATGGGCGTGGATAGCGGTTTGA
CTCACGGGGATTTCCAAGTCTCCACCCCATTGACGTCAATGGGAGTTTGTTTTGGCACCAAAATCAACGG
GACTTTCCAAAATGTCGTAACAACTCCGCCCCATTGACGCAAATGGGCGGTAGGCGTGTACGGTGGGAGG
TCTATATAAGCAGAGCTCGTTTAGTGAACCGTCAGATCGCCTGGAGACGCCATCCACGCTGTTTTGACCT
CCATAGAAGACACCGGGACCGATCCAGCCTCCGGGGGATCTTGGTGGCGTGAAACTCCCGCACCTCTTCG
GCCAGCGCCTTGTAGAAGCGCGTATGGCTTCTAGCTATCCTTATGACGTGCCTGACTATGCCAGCCTGGG
AGGACCTTCTAGATCACGTCGTGCATCTGGTACGTACGGACGCGTCGCTTCGGCCGTGTCGCCCGCCAAC
TTGCCAGCGGTGCTTCTGCAGCCCCGCTGGAAGCGAGTGGTGGGCTGGTCGGGTCCGGTGCCACGGCCCC
GCCACGGCCACCGCGCCGTGGCCATCAAGGAGCTCATCGTGGTGTTTGGCGGCGGCAACGAGGGAATAGT
GGACGAACTGCACGTGTACAACACGGCAACCAACCAGTGGTTCATCCCAGCCGTGAGGGGGGACATTCCC
CCTGGGTGTGCAGCCTATGGCTTCGTGTGTGACGGGACTCGCCTCCTGGTGTTTGGTGGGATGGTGGAGT
ATGGGAAATACAGCAATGACCTCTACGAACTCCAGGCGAGCCGGTGGGAGTGGAAGAGACTCAAAGCAAA
GACGCCCAAAAACGGGCCCCCTCCGTGTCCTCGACTCGGGCACAGCTTCTCCCTTGTGGGCAACAAATGC
TACCTGTTTGGGGGTCTGGCCAATGATAGCGAGGACCCAAAGAACAACATTCCAAGGTACCTGAATGACT
TATATATCCTGGAATTACGGCCAGGCTCTGGAGTGGTAGCCTGGGACATTCCCATCACTTACGGGGTCCT
ACCACCACCCCGGGAGTCACATACTGCCGTGGTCTACACCGAAAAAGACAATAAGAAGTCCAAGCTGGTG
ATCTACGGCGGGATGAGTGGCTGCAGGCTGGGGGACCTGTGGACCCTAGATATTGACACCCTGACGTGGA
ATAAGCCCAGTCTCAGCGGGGTGGCGCCTCTTCCTCGCAGTCTCCACTCGGCAACCACCATCGGAAATAA
AATGTACGTGTTTGGTGGCTGGGTGCCTCTCGTCATGGATGACGTCAAAGTGGCCACACACGAGAAGGAG
TGGAAGTGTACCAACACGCTGGCTTGTCTCAACCTGGATACCATGGCCTGGGAGACCATCCTGATGGATA
CACTGGAGGACAACATCCCCCGTGCTCGGGCTGGCCACTGCGCAGTCGCCATCAACACCCGCCTGTACAT
TTGGAGTGGGCGTGACGGCTACCGCAAGGCCTGGAACAACCAGGTCTGCTGCAAGGACCTCTGGTACCTA
GAGACAGAAAAGCCACCACCCCCAGCCCGAGTACAACTGGTACGCGCCAACACCAACTCCCTGGAGGCTG
CCCCCGCACCCCCGACCACCACCACCATCCAGGTCTTGCCAACGGTGCCTGGCAGCTCCATTTCTGTGCC
CACCGCAGCCAGGACTCAAGGTGTCCCTGCTGTTCTCAAAGTGACCGGTCCTCAGGCTACAACAGGAACT
CCATTGGTCACCATGCGACCTGCCAGCCAGGCTGGGAAAGCCCCTGTCACCGTGACCTCCCTTCCCGCCG
GAGTGCGGATGGTTGTGCCAACACAGAGTGCCCAGGGAACGGTGATTGGCAGTAGCCCACAGATGAGTGG
GATGGCCGCACTGGCCGCTGCGGCCGCTGCCACCCAGAAGATCCCCCCTTCCTCGGCACCCACGGTGCTG
AGTGTCCCAGCGGGTACCACCATCGTGAAGACCATGGCTGTGACACCTGGCACTACCACCCTCCCAGCCA
CTGTGAAGGTGGCCTCCTCGCCAGTCATGGTGAGCAACCCTGCCACTCGCATGCTGAAGACTGCAGCCGC
CCAGGTGGGGACATCGGTTTCCTCCGCCACCAACACGTCTACCCGCCCTATCATCACAGTGCACAAGTCA
GGCACTGTGACAGTGGCCCAGCAAGCCCAGGTGGTGACCACAGTTGTGGGCGGGGTCACCAAGACCATCA
CCCTGGTGAAGAGCCCCATCTCTGTCCCAGGAGGCAGTGCTCTGATTTCCAATCTGGGCAAAGTGATGTC
GGTGGTCCAGACCAAACCAGTTCAGACTTCAGCAGTCACAGGCCAGGCGTCCACGGGTCCTGTGACTCAG
ATCATCCAGACCAAAGGGCCCCTGCCAGCGGGAACAATCCTGAAGCTGGTGACCTCAGCAGATGGCAAGC
CCACCACCATCATCACTACCACGCAGGCCAGTGGGGCGGGGACCAAGCCCACCATCCTGGGCATCAGCAG
CGTCTCCCCCAGTACCACCAAGCCCGGCACGACCACCATCATCAAAACCATCCCCATGTCGGCCATCATC
ACCCAGGCGGGCGCCACGGGTGTGACCAGCAGTCCTGGCATCAAGTCCCCCATCACCATCATCACCACCA
AGGTGATGACTTCAGGAACTGGAGCACCTGCGAAAATCATCACTGCTGTCCCCAAAATTGCCACTGGCCA
CGGGCAGCAGGGAGTGACCCAGGTGGTGCTTAAGGGGGCCCCGGGACAGCCAGGCACCATCCTCCGCACT
GTGCCCATGGGGGGTGTTCGCCTGGTCACACCCGTCACCGTCTCCGCCGTCAAGCCAGCCGTCACCACGT
TGGTTGTGAAAGGCACCACAGGTGTCACGACCCTAGGCACAGTGACAGGCACCGTCTCCACCAGCCTTGC
CGGGGCGGGGGGCCACAGCACTAGTGCTTCCCTGGCCACGCCCATCACCACCTTGGGCACCATTGCCACC
CTCTCAAGCCAGGTGATCAACCCCACTGCCATCACTGTGTCGGCCGCACAGACCACGCTGACAGCGGCAG
GCGGGCTCACAACCCCAACCATCACCATGCAGCCCGTGTCCCAGCCCACCCAGGTAACTCTGATCACGGC
ACCTAGTGGGGTGGAGGCCCAGCCTGTGCATGACCTCCCTGTGTCCATTCTGGCCTCCCCGACTACAGAA
CAGCCCACCGCCACAGTTACCATCGCCGACTCAGGCCAGGGTGATGTGCAGCCTGGCACTGTCACCTTGA
GATCTTGAGGATCCTGAGAACTTCAGGGTGAGTTTGGGGACCCTTGATTGTTCTTTCTTTTTCGCTATTG
TAAAATTCATGTTATATGGAGGGGGCAAAGTTTTCAGGGTGTTGTTTAGAATGGGAAGATGTCCCTTGTA
TCACCATGGACCCTCATGATAATTTTGTTTCTTTCACTTTCTACTCTGTTGACAACCATTGTCTCCTCTT
ATTTTCTTTTCATTTTCTGTAACTTTTTCGTTAAACTTTAGCTTGCATTTGTAACGAATTTTTAAATTCA
CTTTTGTTTATTTGTCAGATTGTAAGTACTTTCTCTAATCACTTTTTTTTCAAGGCAATCAGGGTATATT
ATATTGTACTTCAGCACAGTTTTAGAGAACAATTGTTATAATTAAATGATAAGGTAGAATATTTCTGCAT
ATAAATTCTGGCTGGCGTGGAAATATTCTTATTGGTAGAAACAACTACACCCTGGTCATCATCCTGCCTT
TCTCTTTATGGTTACAATGATATACACTGTTTGAGATGAGGATAAAATACTCTGAGTCCAAACCGGGCCC
CTCTGCTAACCATGTTCATGCCTTCTTCTCTTTCCTACAGCTCCTGGGCAACGTGCTGGTTGTTGTGCTG
TCTCATCATTTTGGCAAAGAATTCACTCCTCAGGTGCAGGCTGCCTATCAGAAGGTGGTGGCTGGTGTGG
CCAATGCCCTGGCTCACAAATACCACTGAGATCTTTTTCCCTCTGCCAAAAATTATGGGGACATCATGAA
GCCCCTTGAGCATCTGACTTCTGGCTAATAAAGGAAATTTATTTTCATTGCAATAGTGTGTTGGAATTTT
TTGTGTCTCTCACTCGGAAGGACATATGGGAGGGCAAATCATTTAAAACATCAGAATGAGTATTTGGTTT
AGAGTTTGGCAACATATGCCCATATGCTGGCTGCCATGAACAAAGGTTGGCTATAAAGAGGTCATCAGTA
TATGAAACAGCCCCCTGCTGTCCATTCCTTATTCCATAGAAAAGCCTTGACTTGAGGTTAGATTTTTTTT
ATATTTTGTTTTGTGTTATTTTTTTCTTTAACATCCCTAAAATTTTCCTTACATGTTTTACTAGCCAGAT
TTTTCCTCCTCTCCTGACTACTCCCAGTCATAGCTGTCCCTCTTCTCTTATGGAGATCCCTCGAGGAGCT
TTTTGCAAAAGCCTAGGCCTCCAAAAAAGCCTCTTCACTACTTCTGGAATAGCTCAGAGGCCGAGGCGGC
CTCGGCCTCTGCATAAATAAAAAAAATTAGTCAGCCATGGGGCGGAGAATGGGCGGAACTGGGCGGAGTT
AGGGGCGGGATGGGCGGAGTTAGGGGCGGGACTATGGTTGCTGACTAATTGCTGCATTAATGAATCGGCC
AACGCGCGGGGAGAGGCGGTTTGCGTATTGGGCGCTCTTCCGCTTCCTCGCTCACTGACTCGCTGCGCTC
GGTCGTTCGGCTGCGGCGAGCGGTATCAGCTCACTCAAAGGCGGTAATACGGTTATCCACAGAATCAGGG
GATAACGCAGGAAAGAACATGTGAGCAAAAGGCCAGCAAAAGGCCAGGAACCGTAAAAAGGCCGCGTTGC
TGGCGTTTTTCCATAGGCTCCGCCCCCCTGACGAGCATCACAAAAATCGACGCTCAAGTCAGAGGTGGCG
AAACCCGACAGGACTATAAAGATACCAGGCGTTTCCCCCTGGAAGCTCCCTCGTGCGCTCTCCTGTTCCG
ACCCTGCCGCTTACCGGATACCTGTCCGCCTTTCTCCCTTCGGGAAGCGTGGCGCTTTCTCATAGCTCAC
GCTGTAGGTATCTCAGTTCGGTGTAGGTCGTTCGCTCCAAGCTGGGCTGTGTGCACGAACCCCCCGTTCA
GCCCGACCGCTGCGCCTTATCCGGTAACTATCGTCTTGAGTCCAACCCGGTAAGACACGACTTATCGCCA
CTGGCAGCAGCCACTGGTAACAGGATTAGCAGAGCGAGGTATGTAGGCGGTGCTACAGAGTTCTTGAAGT
GGTGGCCTAACTACGGCTACACTAGAAGAACAGTATTTGGTATCTGCGCTCTGCTGAAGCCAGTTACCTT
CGGAAAAAGAGTTGGTAGCTCTTGATCCGGCAAACAAACCACCGCTGGTAGCGGTGGTTTTTTTGTTTGC
AAGCAGCAGATTACGCGCAGAAAAAAAGGATCTCAAGAAGATCCTTTGATCTTTTCTACGGGGTCTGACG
CTCAGTGGAACGAAAACTCACGTTAAGGGATTTTGGTCATGAGATTATCAAAAAGGATCTTCACCTAGAT
CCTTTTAAATTAAAAATGAAGTTTTAAATCAATCTAAAGTATATATGAGTAAACTTGGTCTGACAGTTAC
CAATGCTTAATCAGTGAGGCACCTATCTCAGCGATCTGTCTATTTCGTTCATCCATAGTTGCCTGACTCC
CCGTCGTGTAGATAACTACGATACGGGAGGGCTTACCATCTGGCCCCAGTGCTGCAATGATACCGCGAGA
CCCACGCTCACCGGCTCCAGATTTATCAGCAATAAACCAGCCAGCCGGAAGGGCCGAGCGCAGAAGTGGT
CCTGCAACTTTATCCGCCTCCATCCAGTCTATTAATTGTTGCCGGGAAGCTAGAGTAAGTAGTTCGCCAG
TTAATAGTTTGCGCAACGTTGTTGCCATTGCTACAGGCATCGTGGTGTCACGCTCGTCGTTTGGTATGGC
TTCATTCAGCTCCGGTTCCCAACGATCAAGGCGAGTTACATGATCCCCCATGTTGTGCAAAAAAGCGGTT
AGCTCCTTCGGTCCTCCGATCGTTGTCAGAAGTAAGTTGGCCGCAGTGTTATCACTCATGGTTATGGCAG
CACTGCATAATTCTCTTACTGTCATGCCATCCGTAAGATGCTTTTCTGTGACTGGTGAGTACTCAACCAA
GTCATTCTGAGAATAGTGTATGCGGCGACCGAGTTGCTCTTGCCCGGCGTCAATACGGGATAATACCGCG
CCACATAGCAGAACTTTAAAAGTGCTCATCATTGGAAAACGTTCTTCGGGGCGAAAACTCTCAAGGATCT
TACCGCTGTTGAGATCCAGTTCGATGTAACCCACTCGTGCACCCAACTGATCTTCAGCATCTTTTACTTT
CACCAGCGTTTCTGGGTGAGCAAAAACAGGAAGGCAAAATGCCGCAAAAAAGGGAATAAGGGCGACACGG
AAATGTTGAATACTCATACTCTTCCTTTTTCAATATTATTGAAGCATTTATCAGGGTTATTGTCTCATGA
GCGGATACATATTTGAATGTATTTAGAAAAATAAACAAATAGGGGTTCCGCGCACATTTCCCCGAAAAGT
GCCACCTGACGTCTAAGAAACCATTATTATCATGACATTAACCTATAAAAATAGGCGTATCACGAGGCCC
TTTCGTCTCGCGCGTTTCGGTGATGACGGTGAAAACCTCTGACACATGCAGCTCCCGGAGACGGTCACAG
CTTGTCTGTAAGCGGATGCCGGGAGCAGACAAGCCCGTCAGGGCGCGTCAGCGGGTGTTGGCGGGTGTCG
GGGCTGGCTTAACTATGCGGCATCAGAGCAGATTGTACTGAGAGTGCACCATATGCGGTGTGAAATACCG
CACAGATGCGTAAGGAGAAAATACCGCATCAGGAAATTGTAAGCGTTAATATTTTGTTAAAATTCGCGTT
AAATTTTTGTTAAATCAGCTCATTTTTTAACCAATAGGCCGAAATCGGCAAAATCCCTTATAAATCAAAA
GAATAGACCGAGATAGGGT
[37 nt withheld, positions 7370-7406]
AAAGAACGTGGACTCCAACGTCAAAGG
[49 nt withheld, positions 7434-7482]
T
[91 nt withheld, positions 7484-7574]
G
[124 nt withheld, positions 7576-7699]
CCATTCGCCATTCAGGCTGCGCAACTGTTGGGAAGGGCGATCGGTGCGGGCCTCTTCGCTATTACGCCAG
CTGGCGAAAGGGGGATGTGCTGCAAGGCGATTAAGTTGGGTAACGCCAGGGTTTTCCCAGTCACGACGTT
GTAAAACGACGGCCAGTGAATTGTAATACGACTCACTATAGGGCGAATTCGAGCTCGCCCC
